>Addgene plasmid #71462 | pU6T7 | depositor full sequence | sequence record 128762 | pU6T7 sequence 2958 bps
TCGCGCGTTTCGGTGATGACGGTGAAAACCTCTGACACATGCAGCTCCCGGAGACGGTCACAGCTTGTCT
GTAAGCGGATGCCGGGAGCAGACAAGCCCGTCAGGGCGCGTCAGCGGGTGTTGGCGGGTGTCGGGGCTGG
CTTAACTATGCGGCATCAGAGCAGATTGTACTGAGAGTGCACCATATGCGGTGTGAAATACCGCACAGAT
GCGTAAGGAGAAAATACCGCATCAGGCGCCATTCGCCATTCAGGCTGCGCAACTGTTGGGAAGGGCGATC
GGTGCGGGCCTCTTCGCTATTACGCCAGCTGGCGAAAGGGGGATGTGCTGCAAGGCGATTAAGTTGGGTA
ACGCCAGGGTTTTCCCAGTCACGACGTTGTAAAACGACGGCCAGAGAATTCGAGCTCGGTACCTCGCGAA
TACATCTAGAAAGGTCGGGCAGGAAGAGGGCCTATTTCCCATGATTCCTTCATATTTGCATATACGATAC
AAGGCTGTTAGAGAGATAATTAGAATTAATTTGACTGTAAACACAAAGATATTAGTACAAAATACGTGAC
GTAGAAAGTAATAATTTCTTGGGTAGTTTGCAGTTTTAAAATTATGTTTTAAAATGGACTATCATATGCT
TACCGTAACTTGAAAGTATTTCGATTTCTTGGCTTTATATATCTTGCTAATACGACTCACTATAGGAGAG
ACCGAGAGAGGGTCTCAGTTTTAGAGCTAGAAATAGCAAGTTAAAATAAGGCTAGTCCGTTATCAACTTG
AAAAAGTGGCACCGAGTCGGTGCTTTTTTTAAATCTAGATATCGGATCCCGGGCCCGTCGACTGCAGAGG
CCTGCATGCAAGCTTGGTGTAATCATGGTCATAGCTGTTTCCTGTGTGAAATTGTTATCCGCTCACAATT
CCACACAACATACGAGCCGGAAGCATAAAGTGTAAAGCCTGGGGTGCCTAATGAGTGAGCTAACTCACAT
TAATTGCGTTGCGCTCACTGCCCGCTTTCCAGTCGGGAAACCTGTCGTGCCAGCTGCATTAATGAATCGG
CCAACGCGCGGGGAGAGGCGGTTTGCGTATTGGGCGCTCTTCCGCTTCCTCGCTCACTGACTCGCTGCGC
TCGGTCGTTCGGCTGCGGCGAGCGGTATCAGCTCACTCAAAGGCGGTAATACGGTTATCCACAGAATCAG
GGGATAACGCAGGAAAGAACATGTGAGCAAAAGGCCAGCAAAAGGCCAGGAACCGTAAAAAGGCCGCGTT
GCTGGCGTTTTTCCATAGGCTCCGCCCCCCTGACGAGCATCACAAAAATCGACGCTCAAGTCAGAGGTGG
CGAAACCCGACAGGACTATAAAGATACCAGGCGTTTCCCCCTGGAAGCTCCCTCGTGCGCTCTCCTGTTC
CGACCCTGCCGCTTACCGGATACCTGTCCGCCTTTCTCCCTTCGGGAAGCGTGGCGCTTTCTCATAGCTC
ACGCTGTAGGTATCTCAGTTCGGTGTAGGTCGTTCGCTCCAAGCTGGGCTGTGTGCACGAACCCCCCGTT
CAGCCCGACCGCTGCGCCTTATCCGGTAACTATCGTCTTGAGTCCAACCCGGTAAGACACGACTTATCGC
CACTGGCAGCAGCCACTGGTAACAGGATTAGCAGAGCGAGGTATGTAGGCGGTGCTACAGAGTTCTTGAA
GTGGTGGCCTAACTACGGCTACACTAGAAGAACAGTATTTGGTATCTGCGCTCTGCTGAAGCCAGTTACC
TTCGGAAAAAGAGTTGGTAGCTCTTGATCCGGCAAACAAACCACCGCTGGTAGCGGTGGTTTTTTTGTTT
GCAAGCAGCAGATTACGCGCAGAAAAAAAGGATCTCAAGAAGATCCTTTGATCTTTTCTACGGGGTCTGA
CGCTCAGTGGAACGAAAACTCACGTTAAGGGATTTTGGTCATGAGATTATCAAAAAGGATCTTCACCTAG
ATCCTTTTAAATTAAAAATGAAGTTTTAAATCAAGCCCAATCTGAATAATGTTACAACCAATTAACCAAT
TCTGATTAGAAAAACTCATCGAGCATCAAATGAAACTGCAATTTATTCATATCAGGATTATCAATACCAT
ATTTTTGAAAAAGCCGTTTCTGTAATGAAGGAGAAAACTCACCGAGGCAGTTCCATAGGATGGCAAGATC
CTGGTATCGGTCTGCGATTCCGACTCGTCCAACATCAATACAACCTATTAATTTCCCCTCGTCAAAAATA
AGGTTATCAAGTGAGAAATCACCATGAGTGACGACTGAATCCGGTGAGAATGGCAAAAGTTTATGCATTT
CTTTCCAGACTTGTTCAACAGGCCAGCCATTACGCTCGTCATCAAAATCACTCGCATCAACCAAACCGTT
ATTCATTCGTGATTGCGCCTGAGCGAGACGAAATACGCGATCGCTGTTAAAAGGACAATTACAAACAGGA
ATCGAATGCAACCGGCGCAGGAACACTGCCAGCGCATCAACAATATTTTCACCTGAATCAGGATATTCTT
CTAATACCTGGAATGCTGTTTTTCCGGGGATCGCAGTGGTGAGTAACCATGCATCATCAGGAGTACGGAT
AAAATGCTTGATGGTCGGAAGAGGCATAAATTCCGTCAGCCAGTTTAGTCTGACCATCTCATCTGTAACA
TCATTGGCAACGCTACCTTTGCCATGTTTCAGAAACAACTCTGGCGCATCGGGCTTCCCATACAAGCGAT
AGATTGTCGCACCTGATTGCCCGACATTATCGCGAGCCCATTTATACCCATATAAATCAGCATCCATGTT
GGAATTTAATCGCGGCCTCGACGTTTCCCGTTGAATATGGCTCATAACACCCCTTGTATTACTGTTTATG
TAAGCAGACAGTTTTATTGTTCATGATGATATATTTTTATCTTGTGCAATGTAACATCAGAGATTTTGAG
ACACGGGCCAGAGCTGCA
Features (pLannotate 1.2.2; 12 found; start..end, strand, type, name):
    137..236     +  misc_feature   bom (fragment): basis of mobility region from pBR322
    242..399     -  CDS            lacZα (fragment): LacZα fragment of β-galactosidase; lacZ fragment
    446..676     +  promoter       U6 promoter: RNA polymerase III promoter for human U6 snRNA
    678..696     +  promoter       T7 promoter: promoter for bacteriophage T7 RNA polymerase
    718..793     +  misc_RNA       gRNA scaffold: guide RNA scaffold for the Streptococcus pyogenes CRISPR/Cas9 system
    892..908     -  protein_bind   lac operator: The lac repressor binds to the lac operator to inhibit transcription in E. coli. This inhibition can be relieved by adding lactose or isopropyl-β-D-thiogalactopyranoside (IPTG). lac repressor encoded by lacI
    916..946     -  promoter       lac promoter: promoter for the E. coli lac operon
    961..982     -  protein_bind   CAP binding site: CAP binding activates transcription in the presence of cAMP. E. coli catabolite activator protein
    995..1087    -  CDS            lacI (fragment): lac repressor; lacI; The lac repressor binds to the lac operator to inhibit transcription in E. coli. This inhibition can be relieved by adding lactose or isopropyl-β-D-thiogalactopyranoside (IPTG).
   1270..1858    -  rep_origin     ori: high-copy-number ColE1/pMB1/pBR322/pUC origin of replication
   2036..2845    -  CDS            KanR: aminoglycoside phosphotransferase; aph(3')-Ia; confers resistance to kanamycin in bacteria or G418 (Geneticin®) in eukaryotes
   2952..35      +  CDS            rop (fragment) (across the origin): Rop protein, which maintains plasmids at low copy number; rop
