[The description below was written by a language model from this plasmid's Addgene catalogue record and pLannotate feature annotations shown in this document.]
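Description:
pU6T7 is an empty CRISPR guide RNA cloning backbone built on the pUC57-Kan plasmid, with a total size of 2,958 bp. It is propagated in E. coli through a ColE1/pUC-type origin of replication and selected with kanamycin via an aminoglycoside phosphotransferase (KanR) gene. The catalogue lists it as low copy, whereas the annotated origin is of the type usually described as high copy; only short fragments of rop and the bom region are present. Remnants of the pUC cloning region also remain, including a lacZα fragment, the lac promoter and operator, a CAP binding site and a lacI fragment. The guide cassette sits between the lacZα fragment and its lac promoter.

The functional payload is a hybrid promoter in which the human U6 RNA polymerase III promoter is placed immediately upstream of the bacteriophage T7 promoter. This is followed by a short gap corresponding to the gRNA cloning site and then the Streptococcus pyogenes Cas9 gRNA scaffold. Once a target-specific spacer is inserted, the same plasmid can drive guide expression in transfected mammalian cells from U6. It can also serve as a template for in vitro transcription by T7 RNA polymerase, so no separate constructs or PCR templates are needed for the two uses. According to the record, transcripts begin with two G residues at the initiation site. No spacer is present in the deposited plasmid, and the record does not state the cloning method or the restriction sites used for spacer insertion. The plasmid carries no Cas9 gene, so the nuclease must be supplied separately.
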