Addgene plasmid #71462: pU6T7
Purpose: (Empty Backbone) Expresses gRNA from hybrid human U6/T7 promoter for both cellular expression and in vitro transcription from same promoter (2 Gs at initiation)
Depositing lab: Willie Mark. Depositing organization: Memorial Sloan-Kettering Cancer Center. Publication: A Vector with a Single Promoter for In Vitro Transcription and Mammalian Cell Expression of CRISPR gRNAs. Romanienko PJ, Giacalone J, Ingenito J, Wang Y, Isaka M, Johnson T, You Y, Mark WH. PLoS One. 2016 Feb 5;11(2):e0148362. doi: 10.1371/journal.pone.0148362. eCollection 2016. PONE-D-15-48175 PubMed 26849369.
Backbone
  Vector backbone: pUC57KAN
  Backbone manufacturer: Genscript
  Backbone size (bp): 2958
  Modifications to backbone: Addition of hybrid human U6/bacteriophage T7 promoter, gRNA cloning site and gRNA sequence
  Vector type: Mammalian Expression, Bacterial Expression, CRISPR
  Promoter: human U6/phage T7
Growth in bacteria
  Bacterial resistance: Kanamycin, 50 μg/mL
  Growth temperature: 37°C
  Growth strain: DH5alpha
  Copy number: Low Copy
Gene/Insert
  Cloning method: Unknown
Terms and licenses: Academic/Nonprofit Terms; Industry Terms: Not Available to Industry
How to cite: pU6T7 was a gift from Willie Mark (Addgene plasmid # 71462 ; http://n2t.net/addgene:71462 ; RRID:Addgene_71462)
