>Addgene plasmid #71462 | pU6T7 | addgene partial sequence | sequence record 135015 | pBR322ori-F 5'-GGGAAACGCCTGGTATCTTT-3'
GCCACCTCTGACTTGAGCGTCGATTTTTGTGATGCTCGTCAGGGGGGCGGAGCCTATGGAAAAACGCCAG
CAACGCGGCCTTTTTACGGTTCCTGGCCTTTTGCTGGCCTTTTGCTCACATGTTCTTTCCTGCGTTATCC
CCTGATTCTGTGGATAACCGTATTACCGCCTTTGAGTGAGCTGATACCGCTCGCCGCAGCCGAACGACCG
AGCGCAGCGAGTCAGTGAGCGAGGAAGCGGAAGAGCGCCCAATACGCAAACCGCCTCTCCCCGCGCGTTG
GCCGATTCATTAATGCAGCTGGCACGACAGGTTTCCCGACTGGAAAGCGGGCAGTGAGCGCAACGCAATT
AATGTGAGTTAGCTCACTCATTAGGCACCCCAGGCTTTACACTTTATGCTTCCGGCTCGTATGTTGTGTG
GAATTGTGAGCGGATAACAATTTCACACAGGAAACAGCTATGACCATGATTACACCAAGCTTGCATGCAG
GCCTCTGCAGTCGACGGGCCCGGGATCCGATATCTAGATTTAAAAAAAGCACCGACTCGGTGCCACTTTT
TCAAGTTGATAACGGACTAGCCTTATTTTAACTTGCTATTTCTAGCTCTAAAACTGAGACCCTCTCTCGG
TCTCTCCTATAGTGAGTCGTATTAGCAAGATATATAAAGCCAAGAAATCGAAATACTTTCAAGTTACGGT
AAGCATATGATAGTCCATTTTAAAACATAATTTTAAAACTGCAAACTACCCAAGAAATTATTACTTTCTA
CGTCACGTATTTTGTACTAATATCTTTGTGTTTACAGTCAAATTAATTCTAATTATCTCTCTAACAGCCT
TGTATCGTATATGCAAATATGAAGGAATCATGGGAAATAGGCCCTCTTCCTGCCCGACCTTTCTAGATGT
ATTCGCGAGGTACCGAGCTCGAATTCTCTGGCCGTCGTTTTACAACGTCGTGACTGGGAAAACCCTGGCG
TTACCCAACTTAATCGCCTTGCAGCACATCCCCCTTTCGCCAGCTGGCGTAATAGCGAAGAGGCCCGCAC
CGATCGCCCTTCCCAACAGTTGCGCAGCCTGAATGGCGAATGGCGCCTG
