>Addgene plasmid #71462 | pU6T7 | addgene partial sequence | sequence record 135016 | Kan-R 5'-ATCGCGAGCCCATTTATACC-3'
CCATGTTGGAATTTAATCGCGGCCTCGACGTTTCCCGTTGAATATGGCTCATAACACCCCTTGTATTACT
GTTTATGTAAGCAGACAGTTTTATTGTTCATGATGATATATTTTTATCTTGTGCAATGTAACATCAGAGA
TTTTGAGACACGGGCCAGAGCTGCATCGCGCGTTTCGGTGATGACGGTGAAAACCTCTGACACATGCAGC
TCCCGGAGACGGTCACAGCTTGTCTGTAAGCGGATGCCGGGAGCAGACAAGCCCGTCAGGGCGCGTCAGC
GGGTGTTGGCGGGTGTCGGGGCTGGCTTAACTATGCGGCATCAGAGCAGATTGTACTGAGAGTGCACCAT
ATGCGGTGTGAAATACCGCACAGATGCGTAAGGAGAAAATACCGCATCAGGCGCCATTCGCCATTCAGGC
TGCGCAACTGTTGGGAAGGGCGATCGGTGCGGGCCTCTTCGCTATTACGCCAGCTGGCGAAAGGGGGATG
TGCTGCAAGGCGATTAAGTTGGGTAACGCCAGGGTTTTCCCAGTCACGACGTTGTAAAACGACGGCCAGA
GAATTCGAGCTCGGTACCTCGCGAATACATCTAGAAAGGTCGGGCAGGAAGAGGGCCTATTTCCCATGAT
TCCTTCATATTTGCATATACGATACAAGGCTGTTAGAGAGATAATTAGAATTAATTTGACTGTAAACACA
AAGATATTAGTACAAAATACGTGACGTAGAAAGTAATAATTTCTTGGGTAGTTTGCAGTTTTAAAATTAT
GTTTTAAAATGGACTATCATATGCTTACCGTAACTTGAAAGTATTTCGATTTCTTGGCTTTATATATCTT
GCTAATACGACTCACTATAGGAGAGACCGAGAGAGGGTCTCAGTTTTAGAGCTAGAAATAGCAAGTTAAA
ATAAGGCTAGTCCGTTATCAACTTGAAAA
